>Addgene plasmid #227760 | pVG144 | addgene full sequence | sequence record 458109 | Addgene NGS Result
CAGCTTTTGTTCCCTTTAGTGAGGGTTAATTCCGAGCTTGGCGTAATCATGGTCATAGCTGTTTCCTGTG
TGAAATTGTTATCCGCTCACAATTCCACACAACATACGAGCCGGAAGCATAAAGTGTAAAGCCTGGGGTG
CCTAATGAGTGAGCTAACTCACATTAATTGCGTTGCGCTCACTGCCCGCTTTCCAGTCGGGAAACCTGTC
GTGCCAGCTGCATTAATGAATCGGCCAACGCGCGGGGAGAGGCGGTTTGCGTATTGGGCGCTCTTCCGCT
TCCTCGCTCACTGACTCGCTGCGCTCGGTCGTTCGGCTGCGGCGAGCGGTATCAGCTCACTCAAAGGCGG
TAATACGGTTATCCACAGAATCAGGGGATAACGCAGGAAAGAACATGTGAGCAAAAGGCCAGCAAAAGGC
CAGGAACCGTAAAAAGGCCGCGTTGCTGGCGTTTTTCCATAGGCTCCGCCCCCCTGACGAGCATCACAAA
AATCGACGCTCAAGTCAGAGGTGGCGAAACCCGACAGGACTATAAAGATACCAGGCGTTTCCCCCTGGAA
GCTCCCTCGTGCGCTCTCCTGTTCCGACCCTGCCGCTTACCGGATACCTGTCCGCCTTTCTCCCTTCGGG
AAGCGTGGCGCTTTCTCATAGCTCACGCTGTAGGTATCTCAGTTCGGTGTAGGTCGTTCGCTCCAAGCTG
GGCTGTGTGCACGAACCCCCCGTTCAGCCCGACCGCTGCGCCTTATCCGGTAACTATCGTCTTGAGTCCA
ACCCGGTAAGACACGACTTATCGCCACTGGCAGCAGCCACTGGTAACAGGATTAGCAGAGCGAGGTATGT
AGGCGGTGCTACAGAGTTCTTGAAGTGGTGGCCTAACTACGGCTACACTAGAAGAACAGTATTTGGTATC
TGCGCTCTGCTGAAGCCAGTTACCTTCGGAAAAAGAGTTGGTAGCTCTTGATCCGGCAAACAAACCACCG
CTGGTAGCGGTGGTTTTTTTGTTTGCAAGCAGCAGATTACGCGCAGAAAAAAAGGATCTCAAGAAGATCC
TTTGATCTTTTCTACGGGGTCTGACGCTCAGTGGAACGAAAACTCACGTTAAGGGATTTTGGTCATGAGA
TTATCAAAAAGGATCTTCACCTAGATCCTTTTAAATTAAAAATGAAGTTTTAAATCAATCTAAAGTATAT
ATGAGTAAACTTGGTCTGACAGTTACCAATGCTTAATCAGTGAGGCACCTATCTCAGCGATCTGTCTATT
TCGTTCATCCATAGTTGCCTGACTCCCCGTCGTGTAGATAACTACGATACGGGAGGGCTTACCATCTGGC
CCCAGTGCTGCAATGATACCGCGAGACCCACGCTCACCGGCTCCAGATTTATCAGCAATAAACCAGCCAG
CCGGAAGGGCCGAGCGCAGAAGTGGTCCTGCAACTTTATCCGCCTCCATCCAGTCTATTAATTGTTGCCG
GGAAGCTAGAGTAAGTAGTTCGCCAGTTAATAGTTTGCGCAACGTTGTTGCCATTGCTACAGGCATCGTG
GTGTCACGCTCGTCGTTTGGTATGGCTTCATTCAGCTCCGGTTCCCAACGATCAAGGCGAGTTACATGAT
CCCCCATGTTGTGCAAAAAAGCGGTTAGCTCCTTCGGTCCTCCGATCGTTGTCAGAAGTAAGTTGGCCGC
AGTGTTATCACTCATGGTTATGGCAGCACTGCATAATTCTCTTACTGTCATGCCATCCGTAAGATGCTTT
TCTGTGACTGGTGAGTACTCAACCAAGTCATTCTGAGAATAGTGTATGCGGCGACCGAGTTGCTCTTGCC
CGGCGTCAATACGGGATAATACCGCGCCACATAGCAGAACTTTAAAAGTGCTCATCATTGGAAAACGTTC
TTCGGGGCGAAAACTCTCAAGGATCTTACCGCTGTTGAGATCCAGTTCGATGTAACCCACTCGTGCACCC
AACTGATCTTCAGCATCTTTTACTTTCACCAGCGTTTCTGGGTGAGCAAAAACAGGAAGGCAAAATGCCG
CAAAAAAGGGAATAAGGGCGACACGGAAATGTTGAATACTCATACTCTTCCTTTTTCAATATTATTGAAG
CATTTATCAGGGTTATTGTCTCATGAGCGGATACATATTTGAATGTATTTAGAAAAATAAACAAATAGGG
GTTCCGCGCACATTTCCCCGAAAAGTGCCACCTGACGTCCTCGGCGCGTGACGTCTAAGAAACCATTATT
ATCATGACATTAACCTATAAAAATAGGCGTATCACGAGGCCCTTTCGTCTCGCGCGTTTCGGTGATGACG
GTGAAAACCTCTGACACATGCAGCTCCCGGAGACGGTCACAGCTTGTCTGTAAGCGGATGCCGGGAGCAG
ACAAGCCCGTCAGGGCGCGTCAGCGGGTGTTGGCGGGTGTCGGGGCTGGCTTAACTATGCGGCATCAGAG
CAGATTGTACTGAGAGTGCACCATACCACCTTTTCAATTCATCATTTTTTTTTTATTCTTTTTTTTGATT
TCGGTTTCCTTGAAATTTTTTTGATTCGGTAATCTCCGAACAGAAGGAAGAACGAAGGAAGGAGCACAGA
CTTAGATTGGTATATATACGCATATTGGGTCAGCAGTACAGAACCCTCGACGAAGTTGTAAGTGGTGGAT
CAGATATCATCATTGTTGGCAGAGGACTTTTCGCCAAGGGTAGAGATCCTAATACTAAACTCACAAATTA
GAGCTTCAATTTAATTATATCAGTTATTACCCTATGCGGTGTGAAATACCGCACAGATGCGTAAGGAGAA
AATACCGCATCAGGAAATTGTAAGCGTTAATATTTTGTTAAAATTCGCGTTAAATTTTTGTTAAATCAGC
TCATTTTTTAACCAATAGGCCGAAATCGGCAAAATCCCTTATAAATCAAAAGAATAGACCGAGATAGGGT
[37 nt withheld, positions 2941-2977]
AAAGAACGTGGACTCCAACGTCAAAGG
[49 nt withheld, positions 3005-3053]
T
[91 nt withheld, positions 3055-3145]
G
[124 nt withheld, positions 3147-3270]
CCATTCGCCATTCAGGCTGCGCAACTGTTGGGAAGGGCGATCGGTGCGGGCCTCTTCGCTATTACGCCAG
CTGGCGAAAGGGGGATGTGCTGCAAGGCGATTAAGTTGGGTAACGCCAGGGTTTTCCCAGTCACGACGTT
GTAAAACGACGGCCAGTGAATTGTAATACGACTCACTATAGGGGGCCAGCGTGGCCGTTTAAACATTTAA
ATGGCCGGCCGCTGCCACCGTTGTTTCCACCGAAGAAACCACCGTTGCCGTAACCACCACGACGGTTGTT
GCTAAAGAAGCTGCCACCGCCACGGCCACCGTTGTAGCCGCCGTTGTTGTTATTGTAGTTGCTACTGTTA
TTTCTGGCACTTCTTGGTTTTCCTCTTAAGTGAGGAGGAACATAACCATTCTCGTTGTTGTCGTTGATGC
TTAAATTTTGCACTTGTTCGCTCAGTTCAGCCATAATATGAAATGCTTTTCTTGTTGTTCTTACGGAATA
CCACTTGCCACCTATCACCACAACTAACTTTTTCCCGTTCCTCCATCTCTTTTATATTTTTTTTCTGGAG
TTCAAGAGAAAAAAAAAGAAAAAGCAAAAAGAAAAAAGGAAAGCGCGCCTCGTTCAGAATGACACGTATA
GAATGATGCATTACCTTGTCATCTTCAGTATCATACTGTTCGTATACATACTTACTGACATTCATAGGTA
TACATATATACACATGTATATATATCGTATGCTGCAGCTTTAAATAATCGGTGTCAAGATCTGAGCTCCA
CCGCGGTGGCGGCCGCTTATTTACTCAGGATCCCGCATGTTGCAGGTGGGAGTTCCAGCTCCCGGGAAAC
AGCTGCAAGAATTACTCGTGAGTAAGGAAAGAGTGAGGAACTATCGCATACCTGCATTTAAAGATGCCGA
TTTGGGCGCGAATCCTTTATTTTGGCTTCACCCTCATACTATTATCAGGGCCAGAAAAAGGAAGTGTTTC
CCTCCTTCTTGAATTGATGTTACCCTCATAAAGCACGTGGCCTCTTATCGAGAAAGAAATTACCGTCGCT
CGTGATTTGTTTGCAAAAAGAACAAAACTGAAAAAACCCAGACACGCTCGACTTCCTGTCTTCCTATTGA
TTGCAGCTTCCAATTTCGTCACACAACAAGGTCCTAGCGACGGCTCACAGGTTTTGTAACAAGCAATCGA
AGGTTCTGGAATGGCGGGAAAGGGTTTAGTACCACATGCTATGATGCCCACTGTGATCTCCAGAGCAAAG
TTCGTTCGATCGTACTGTTACTCTCTCTCTTTCAAACAGAATTGTCCGAATCGTGTGACAACAACAGCCT
GTTCTCACACACTCTTTTCTTCTAACCAAGGGGGTGGTTTAGTTTAGTAGAACCTCGTGAAACTTACATT
TACATATATATAAACTTGCATAAATTGGTCAATGCAAGAAATACATATTTGGTCTTTTCTAATTCGTAGT
TTTTCAAGTTCTTAGATGCTTTCTTTTTCTCTTTTTTACAGATCATCAAGGAAGTAATTATCTACTTTTT
ACAACAAATATAAAACACCGCGGTGGCGGCCGCTAAAATCATGGCTAGCCCGAAAAAAAAGAGAAAAGTA
GCCCCACCAACGGACGTTTCACTTGGTGACGAATTACATTTAGACGGTGAGGATGTAGCTATGGCACATG
CCGATGCTCTTGATGATTTTGATCTGGACATGTTAGGTGATGGGGATTCTCCCGGCCCCGGATTTACACC
ACATGATTCTGCTCCGTATGGCGCGTTGGACATGGCAGATTTCGAATTTGAACAGATGTTTACTGATGCA
CTTGGTATCGACGAATATGGAGGTGAATTCGGAGCAGATGATACTAGAGTTGAAGTCCAACCTCCAGCCC
AATGGGTATTGGATTTGATCGAGGCCTCACCCATAGCAAGTGTTGTTAGTGATCCCAGATTGGCTGATAA
TCCTTTGATTGCTATCAACCAGGCCTTTACCGATCTAACTGGGTATTCTGAGGAAGAATGTGTTGGTCGT
AATTGTAGATTTTTGGCAGGATCTGGTACTGAACCCTGGCTAACAGATAAGATCCGTCAAGGTGTTCGTG
AGCATAAACCCGTGTTGGTTGAGATTTTGAATTACAAAAAGGATGGTACTCCTTTTCGTAATGCAGTTTT
GATGGCACCAATCTATGATGACGATGATGAATTACTATACTTCCTTGGTAGCCAAGTGGAAGTGGATGAC
GATCAACCGAACATGGGCATGGCCCGTAGAGAACGTGCTGCGGAGATGTTAAAAACTCTTTCACCACGTC
AATTAGAAGTCACAACTCTGGTTGCATCAGGCCTAAGAAATAAAGAAGTGGCTGCCAGACTGGGTCTTTC
AGAAAAAACTGTCAAAATGCACAGAGGTTTGGTAATGGAAAAATTAAACTTAAAAACGAGTGCAGATTTA
GTTAGAATTGCCGTAGAAGCAGGTATTTAAGTCGACCTCGAGTAATGATCATGTAATTAGTTATGTCACG
CTTACATTCACGCCCTCCCCCCACATCCGCTCTAACCGAAAAGGAAGGAGTTAGACAACCTGAAGTCTAG
GTCCCTATTTATTTTTTTATAGTTATGTTAGTATTAAGAACGTTATTTATATTTCAAATTTTTCTTTTTT
TTCTGTACAGACGCGTGTACGCATGTAACATTATACTGAAAACCTTGCTTGAGAAGGTTTTGGGACGCTC
GAAGGCTTTAATTTGCGGCCTTATCGCCGGCGAATAAATTAAGGCGCGCCAACATATCCGGAGGTACCCA
AAGCCGAATCCACCACGGTCACCGTTGTTTCTGAAGAAACCACCACGGCCGCCACCGTTGTTGAAACCAC
CACGAGGAGCAGAATCGCCTCTTCTGCCACCACCGTTACGGATGTGAGGTGGAACGTAACCACCACGTCT
TTGTTGCCCTTCAGGCATGGAAACTTGCTCTGCTAACTCAGTCATATTGGATATATGTATTACTTTCTTT
ATTTTTTGTAGTTTAGTCTTCTATTTCTTTTATAGTTTGGTATCTTTTTGCAAAAAATTTACCTCTATAT
CGTGTTCGTGCGTATTTCTTCCTCTATAATATGAAAAGAAAGGCAGTAGTCTTGGTTTTCTATTATTCCA
AATATTACAAGAATACCCAGAACCACAAGAAGCAGAAGAAACTAACTGCTTTATATACTTAATTTCCCGC
CACAAGCTCATCGCCCAGAAGTTTTTTTCAGTTTTTCACCTGACAATCTGGCAGCTCGCTGAAAAATTTT
CACCTGGGGTCGCCTGCTACGTAGAGTGATCACGTTTATGAATAGCACATTATATAGTGGCCCAGACGGT
CTGATGGTAGTTCATGTAGTTAAGAATAAATACTCTGTTTGTGTGATTTCTATGTGTACGTTATCTATAT
AAATATTGTTGATGGTGGTAGCTGTGGGCTGTGTTCTATGCTAGGACACCCTTAGTGGATGGAACGTCAT
CGCGACCCGTAGGTGTTCTTGCCTCTCTGATGGCGATGGCGAGCGCCTTGAAAGCTGATTCGGAGCGGTG
GTGGTCGTTGGTGCCCCGCAGACAGTCCACATGCATGGTGATACGCGCCTCAGTGGCGAAACTCTCCAAG
AAGTGCGGGATCATCTCTGTGGATAGCTGGCCTATGCGTTCTCGCTTCAGGCCCAGCTCCACCACGGCGA
AAGGCCTATTGGAGAAGTCAACCACAGCGCGGCTCAGCGCCTCGTCCAGTGGTGCAAACCCATGCCCGAA
CCTCTTGATACCACGCACGGAGCCAAGCGCCTCCTTGAACGCTTGGCCCAGCGCAATCCCACAGTCCTCA
ACAGTGTGGTGGTCATCGATGTGCAAGTCCCCTATACACTCCAGGATCAGAGACCACCCGCCATGCTTCG
CCAGCGCAGTCAACATGTGGTCCAAAAACCCAACTCCAGTGTGCACATGGATGGTCTGCCCATCACCACT
AGCATATTCCTTGCCCAGTATGCTCTCCCGTACAGAAACAGACCCACCGTCAAGATCCAGCGCCAGCTGT
ATATTCGTCTCCTGCGTAACCCTCTTAACAAACGCCATCCTTTGCTCGATGCTTCTCTTTGCTTCAATTA
TCTCAACTTTAAGTAAACCTGAAGTAAACTAGAACTAGATTAAATCAGAAGGCATCCGCAGCTTTATATA
CATATAGAGCCTCTTTGCCTTCGTTTATCTTGCCTGCTCATTTTTTAGTATATTCTTCGAAGAAATCACA
TTACTTTATATAATGTATAATTCATTATGTGATAATGCCAATCGCTAAGAAAAAAAAAGAGTCATCCGCT
AGGTGGAAAAAAAAAAATGAAAATCATTACCGAGGCATAAAAAAATATAGAGTGTACTAGAGGAGGCCAA
GAGTAATAGAAAAAGAAAATTGCGGGAAAGGACTGTGTTATGACTTCCCTGACTAATGCCGTGTTCAAAC
GATACCTGGCAGTGACTCCTAGCGCTCACCAAGCTCTTAAAACGAGAATTAAGAAAAAGTCGTCATCTTT
CGATAAGTTTTTCCCACAGCAAAGCAATAGTAGAAAAAAACAATGGGAAACGTTGAATGAAGACAAAGCG
TCGTGGTTTAAAAGGAAATACGCTCACGTACATGCTAGGGAACAGGACCGTGCAGCGGCCAGCGTGGCCG
TTTAAACATTTAAATGGCCGGCC
Features (pLannotate 1.2.2; 26 found; start..end, strand, type, name):
     13..31      -  promoter       T3 promoter: promoter for bacteriophage T3 RNA polymerase
     76..92      -  protein_bind   lac operator: The lac repressor binds to the lac operator to inhibit transcription in E. coli. This inhibition can be relieved by adding lactose or isopropyl-β-D-thiogalactopyranoside (IPTG). lac repressor encoded by lacI
    100..130     -  promoter       lac promoter: promoter for the E. coli lac operon
    145..166     -  protein_bind   CAP binding site: CAP binding activates transcription in the presence of cAMP. E. coli catabolite activator protein
    179..271     -  CDS            lacI (fragment): lac repressor; lacI; The lac repressor binds to the lac operator to inhibit transcription in E. coli. This inhibition can be relieved by adding lactose or isopropyl-β-D-thiogalactopyranoside (IPTG).
    454..1042    -  rep_origin     ori: high-copy-number ColE1/pMB1/pBR322/pUC origin of replication
   1213..2073    -  CDS            AmpR: β-lactamase; bla; confers resistance to ampicillin, carbenicillin, and related antibiotics
   2074..2178    -  promoter       AmpR promoter: bla
   2289..2324    +  CDS            rop (fragment): Rop protein, which maintains plasmids at low copy number; rop
   2426..2475    +  misc_feature   bom (fragment): basis of mobility region from pBR322
   2483..2615    +  promoter       URA3 promoter (fragment): S. cerevisiae URA3
   2615..2707    +  CDS            URA3 (fragment): PYRF_YEAST - Experimental evidence at protein level: Swiss-Prot protein existence level 1. From Saccharomyces cerevisiae (strain ATCC 204508 / S288c) (Baker's yeast).
   2763..2814    +  misc_feature   bom (fragment): basis of mobility region from pBR322
   2842..3270    -  rep_origin     f1 ori (sequence partly withheld): f1 bacteriophage origin of replication; arrow indicates direction of (+) strand synthesis
   3274..3431    -  CDS            lacZα (fragment): LacZα fragment of β-galactosidase; lacZ fragment
   3434..3452    +  promoter       T7 promoter: promoter for bacteriophage T7 RNA polymerase
   3527..3724    -  CDS            DED1 (fragment): DED1_YEAST - Also known as SPP81. Experimental evidence at protein level: Swiss-Prot protein existence level 1. ATP-binding RNA helicase involved in translation initiation. Remodels RNA in response to ADP and ATP concentrations by facilitating disruption, but also formation of RNA duplexes. Has weak ATP-dependent affinity for dsRNA, but strong ATP-dependent affinity for ssRNA. Acts as a virus host factor involved in the replication of the MBV and the L-A viruses by promoting the negative-strand RNA synthesis. May be involved in recognition of the preinitiation complex and DNA binding of the RN
   3720..4052    -  CDS            YO201_YEAST (fragment): Protein uncertain: Swiss-Prot protein existence level 5. From Saccharomyces cerevisiae (strain ATCC 204508 / S288c) (Baker's yeast).
   4826..4844    +  misc_feature   MCS (fragment): pBluescript multiple cloning site
   4881..5114    +  CDS            VP16_HHV11 (fragment): Experimental evidence at protein level: Swiss-Prot protein existence level 1. May play a role in the aggregation of tegument proteins around nucleocapsids during virus morphogenesis. From Human herpesvirus 1 (strain 17) (HHV-1) (Human herpes simplex virus 1).
   5112..5747    +  CDS            LVHTH_ERYLH (fragment): Experimental evidence at protein level: Swiss-Prot protein existence level 1. Has reversible, light-dependent DNA-binding activity. Upon illumination an internal FMN-protein adduct is formed which changes the protein conformation so that the previously sequestered DNA-binding domain is free to bind DNA. Binds to sequences within in its own promoter when illuminated but not when it has been incubated in the dark. From Erythrobacter litoralis (strain HTCC2594).
   5769..6016    +  terminator     CYC1 terminator: S. cerevisiae CYC1; transcription terminator for CYC1
   6067..6255    -  CDS            DED1 (fragment): DED1_CANGA - Protein inferred from homology: Swiss-Prot protein existence level 3. ATP-binding RNA helicase involved in translation initiation. Remodels RNA in response to ADP and ATP concentrations by facilitating disruption, but also formation of RNA duplexes (By similarity). From Candida glabrata (strain ATCC 2001 / CBS 138 / JCM 3761 / NBRC 0622 / NRRL Y-65) (Yeast) (Torulopsis glabrata).
   6742..7377    -  CDS            HIS3: HIS7_YEAST - Experimental evidence at protein level: Swiss-Prot protein existence level 1. From Saccharomyces cerevisiae (strain ATCC 204508 / S288c) (Baker's yeast).
   7483..7670    -  promoter       HIS3 promoter: S. cerevisiae HIS3
   7720..7947    +  CDS            MRM1 (fragment): MRM1_YEAST - Also known as PET56 From Saccharomyces cerevisiae (strain ATCC 204508 / S288c) (Baker's yeast).
