[The description below was written by a language model from this plasmid's Addgene catalogue record and pLannotate feature annotations shown in this document.]
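Description:
pVG144 is a yeast expression plasmid built on the EZL105 backbone and designed for chromosomal integration in budding yeast rather than episomal maintenance. The feature table shows no yeast replication origin or centromere, and the depositor notes that cutting with PmeI, which cuts twice, yields single-copy integration. In E. coli it replicates from a high-copy ColE1/pUC-type origin and is selected with ampicillin through the bla gene. pBluescript-style remnants are also annotated, including an f1 origin, a lacZα fragment, T3 and T7 promoters and lac regulatory elements. Selection in yeast relies on HIS3. The catalogue describes the marker as the Candida glabrata version, and a C. glabrata DED1 fragment is detected next to the marker region. Flanking S. cerevisiae DED1 and MRM1/PET56 fragments, which neighbour HIS3 in the genome, suggest that these serve as homology arms for targeting the HIS3 locus, although the record does not state this. Short URA3 promoter and coding fragments also appear, apparently as backbone leftovers.

The payload is a yeast codon-optimised EL222 carrying a Val121Met substitution, expressed from the strong constitutive PGK1 promoter and terminated by the CYC1 terminator. The promoter itself was not annotated by the feature caller, but it presumably lies in the unannotated stretch upstream of the coding region. The annotation shows a herpes simplex VP16 activation-domain fragment fused directly upstream of the Erythrobacter litoralis light-activated helix-turn-helix protein. This is the usual arrangement for turning EL222 into a transcriptional activator, in which blue light drives formation of a flavin adduct that frees the DNA-binding domain and allows activation of EL222-responsive promoters. The construct supplies a variant optogenetic transcription factor for light-controlled gene expression in yeast, and the associated work concerns light-directed evolution of protein function. The record does not describe the functional effect of the Val121Met change.
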