Addgene plasmid #227760: pVG144
Purpose: Expresses a version of light-inducible transcription factor EL222 (Val121Met) under a strong constitutive PGK1pr
Depositing lab: Sahand Jamal Rahi. Depositing organization: Swiss Federal Institute of Technology (EPFL). Publication: Light-directed evolution of dynamic, multi-state, and computational protein functionalities. Gligorovski V, Labagnara M, Scutteri L, Blackholm M, Moglich A, Mansouri N, Rahi SJ. Cell. 2026 Mar 6:S0092-8674(26)00167-4. doi: 10.1016/j.cell.2026.02.002. PubMed 41794024.
Backbone
  Vector backbone: EZL105
  Vector type: Yeast Expression
  Selectable markers: HIS3 ; Cg (budding yeast)
Growth in bacteria
  Bacterial resistance: Ampicillin, 100 μg/mL
  Growth temperature: 37°C
  Growth strain: XL10
  Growth instructions: Can also be grown in DH5alpha.
  Copy number: High Copy
Gene/Insert
  Gene/Insert name: EL222 codon-optimized for budding yeast
  Species: S. cerevisiae (budding yeast)
  Mutation: Val121Met mutant
  Promoter: PGK1pr
  Cloning method: Restriction Enzyme; 5′ cloning site Unknown (unknown if destroyed)
Terms and licenses: Academic/Nonprofit Terms; Industry Terms: Not Available to Industry
Depositor comments: For a single-copy integration in budding yeast, the plasmid should be cut with PmeI (double-cutter). Please visit https://doi.org/10.1101/2024.02.28.582517 for bioRxiv preprint.
How to cite: pVG144 was a gift from Sahand Jamal Rahi (Addgene plasmid # 227760 ; http://n2t.net/addgene:227760 ; RRID:Addgene_227760)
